>Addgene plasmid #27855 | pUT1759-HQ858773 | depositor full sequence | sequence record 13129 | Author sequence
CAAATAATGATTTTATTTTGACTGATAGTGACCTGTTCGTTGCAACAAATTGATGAGCAATGCTTTTTTA
TAATGCCAACTTTGTACAAAAAAGCAGGCTCCGCGGCCGCCTTGTTTAACTTTAAGAAGGAGCCCTTCAC
CATGGCGGCTTCGCTGGGTCTGAACCCTGAAGCTGTCTTCACTTCCTACACCTCCTCGCCGCCGTTCATG
TCGGACTACGTGGCGGCGAGCTTCCTGCCGCCGGCCGTCGTCGACTCCACGGACTTCTCTGCAGAGCTCG
ATGATCTTCACCACCACTTGGATTACTCATCGCCGGCGCCGACCTTGGCCGGGGCTCGGAGCGATCGCAG
CGAGAAGCAGATGATCAGGTGGTGTGAGGGTGGTGGTGGCGAGAAGAGACTCGGTAGGATCGGGTTCAGA
ACGAGATCAGAGGTGGAGATCTTGGACGATGGATTCAAATGGAGGAAGTATGGCAAGAAGGCTGTCAAGA
GTAGCCCAAATCCAAGGAACTACTACCGCTGCTCGTCGGAGGGCTGCGGCGTGAAGAAGCGGGTGGAGAG
GGACCGCGACGACCCCCGCTACGTCATCACCACCTACGACGGCGTCCACAACCACGCAAGCCCCGCAGCC
GCCGCCATCATCCAGTACGGCGGCGGCGGCGGATTCTATAGCCCGCCGCACAGCGGCTCGCCGTCGGCCG
CCTCCTACTCGGGCTCCTTCGTCCTCAAGGGTGGGCGCGCCGACCCAGCTTTCTTGTACAAAGTTGGCAT
TATAAGAAAGCATTGCTTATCAATTTGTTGCAACGAACAGGTCACTATCAGTCAAAATAAAATCATTATT
TGCCATCCAGCTGATATCCCCTATAGTGAGTCGTATTACATGGTCATAGCTGTTTCCTGGCAGCTCTGGC
CCGTGTCTCAAAATCTCTGATGTTACATTGCACAAGATAAAAATATATCATCATGAACAATAAAACTGTC
TGCTTACATAAACAGTAATACAAGGGGTGTTATGAGCCATATTCAACGGGAAACGTCGAGGCCGCGATTA
AATTCCAACATGGATGCTGATTTATATGGGTATAAATGGGCTCGCGATAATGTCGGGCAATCAGGTGCGA
CAATCTATCGCTTGTATGGGAAGCCCGATGCGCCAGAGTTGTTTCTGAAACATGGCAAAGGTAGCGTTGC
CAATGATGTTACAGATGAGATGGTCAGACTAAACTGGCTGACGGAATTTATGCCTCTTCCGACCATCAAG
CATTTTATCCGTACTCCTGATGATGCATGGTTACTCACCACTGCGATCCCCGGAAAAACAGCATTCCAGG
TATTAGAAGAATATCCTGATTCAGGTGAAAATATTGTTGATGCGCTGGCAGTGTTCCTGCGCCGGTTGCA
TTCGATTCCTGTTTGTAATTGTCCTTTTAACAGCGATCGCGTATTTCGTCTCGCTCAGGCGCAATCACGA
ATGAATAACGGTTTGGTTGATGCGAGTGATTTTGATGACGAGCGTAATGGCTGGCCTGTTGAACAAGTCT
GGAAAGAAATGCATAAACTTTTGCCATTCTCACCGGATTCAGTCGTCACTCATGGTGATTTCTCACTTGA
TAACCTTATTTTTGACGAGGGGAAATTAATAGGTTGTATTGATGTTGGACGAGTCGGAATCGCAGACCGA
TACCAGGATCTTGCCATCCTATGGAACTGCCTCGGTGAGTTTTCTCCTTCATTACAGAAACGGCTTTTTC
AAAAATATGGTATTGATAATCCTGATATGAATAAATTGCAGTTTCATTTGATGCTCGATGAGTTTTTCTA
ATCAGAATTGGTTAATTGGTTGTAACACTGGCAGAGCATTACGCTGACTTGACGGGACGGCGCAAGCTCA
TGACCAAAATCCCTTAACGTGAGTTACGCGTCGTTCCACTGAGCGTCAGACCCCGTAGAAAAGATCAAAG
GATCTTCTTGAGATCCTTTTTTTCTGCGCGTAATCTGCTGCTTGCAAACAAAAAAACCACCGCTACCAGC
GGTGGTTTGTTTGCCGGATCAAGAGCTACCAACTCTTTTTCCGAAGGTAACTGGCTTCAGCAGAGCGCAG
ATACCAAATACTGTCCTTCTAGTGTAGCCGTAGTTAGGCCACCACTTCAAGAACTCTGTAGCACCGCCTA
CATACCTCGCTCTGCTAATCCTGTTACCAGTGGCTGCTGCCAGTGGCGATAAGTCGTGTCTTACCGGGTT
GGACTCAAGACGATAGTTACCGGATAAGGCGCAGCGGTCGGGCTGAACGGGGGGTTCGTGCACACAGCCC
AGCTTGGAGCGAACGACCTACACCGAACTGAGATACCTACAGCGTGAGCATTGAGAAAGCGCCACGCTTC
CCGAAGGGAGAAAGGCGGACAGGTATCCGGTAAGCGGCAGGGTCGGAACAGGAGAGCGCACGAGGGAGCT
TCCAGGGGGAAACGCCTGGTATCTTTATAGTCCTGTCGGGTTTCGCCACCTCTGACTTGAGCGTCGATTT
TTGTGATGCTCGTCAGGGGGGCGGAGCCTATGGAAAAACGCCAGCAACGCGGCCTTTTTACGGTTCCTGG
CCTTTTGCTGGCCTTTTGCTCACATGTTCTTTCCTGCGTTATCCCCTGATTCTGTGGATAACCGTATTAC
CGCCTTTGAGTGAGCTGATACCGCTCGCCGCAGCCGAACGACCGAGCGCAGCGAGTCAGTGAGCGAGGAA
GCGGAAGAGCGCCCAATACGCAAACCGCCTCTCCCCGCGCGTTGGCCGATTCATTAATGCAGCTGGCACG
ACAGGTTTCCCGACTGGAAAGCGGGCAGTGAGCGCAACGCAATTAATACGCGTACCGCTAGCCAGGAAGA
GTTTGTAGAAACGCAAAAAGGCCATCCGTCAGGATGGCCTTCTGCTTAGTTTGATGCCTGGCAGTTTATG
GCGGGCGTCCTGCCCGCCACCCTCCGGGCCGTTGCTTCACAACGTTCAAATCCGCTCCCGGCGGATTTGT
CCTACTCAGGAGAGCGTTCACCGACAAACAACAGATAAAACGAAAGGCCCAGTCTTCCGACTGAGCCTTT
CGTTTTATTTGATGCCTGGCAGTTCCCTACTCTCGCGTTAACGCTAGCATGGATGTTTTCCCAGTCACGA
CGTTGTAAAACGACGGCCAGTCTTAAGCTCGGGCCC
Features (pLannotate 1.2.2; 11 found; start..end, strand, type, name):
      1..100     +  protein_bind   attL1: mutant version of attL; recombination site for the Gateway® LR reaction LR Clonase™
    112..132     +  RBS            RBS: efficient ribosome binding site from bacteriophage T7 gene 10 (Olins and Rangwala, 1989)
    238..621     +  CDS            WRKY51 (fragment): WRK51_ARATH - Experimental evidence at protein level: Swiss-Prot protein existence level 1. Transcription factor. Interacts specifically with the W box (5'-(T)TGAC[CT]-3'), a frequently occurring elicitor-responsive cis- acting element (By similarity). Involved in defense responses. May act as positive regulator of salicylic acid (SA)-mediated signaling and negative regulator of jasmonic acid (JA)-mediated signaling (PubMed:21030507). From Arabidopsis thaliana (Mouse-ear cress).
    743..842     -  protein_bind   attL2: mutant version of attL; recombination site for the Gateway® LR reaction LR Clonase™
    860..878     -  promoter       T7 promoter: promoter for bacteriophage T7 RNA polymerase
   1012..1821    +  CDS            KanR: aminoglycoside phosphotransferase; aph(3')-Ia; confers resistance to kanamycin in bacteria or G418 (Geneticin®) in eukaryotes
   1968..2556    +  rep_origin     ori: high-copy-number ColE1/pMB1/pBR322/pUC origin of replication
   2739..2831    +  CDS            lacI (fragment): lac repressor; lacI; The lac repressor binds to the lac operator to inhibit transcription in E. coli. This inhibition can be relieved by adding lactose or isopropyl-β-D-thiogalactopyranoside (IPTG).
   2886..2913    -  terminator     rrnB T2 terminator: transcription terminator T2 from the E. coli rrnB gene
   3045..3088    +  terminator     rrnB T1 terminator: Escherichia coli rrnB; transcription terminator T1 from the E. coli rrnB gene
   3135..3171    -  CDS            lacZα (fragment): LacZα fragment of β-galactosidase; lacZ fragment
