[The description below was written by a language model from this plasmid's Addgene catalogue record and pLannotate feature annotations shown in this document.]
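Description:
pUT1759-HQ858773 is a Gateway entry clone built on the Invitrogen pENTR/SD backbone, carrying the coding sequence of a Zea mays WRKY-family transcription factor. It belongs to the Maize TFome, a collection of transcription factor open reading frames assembled for functional genomics. The plasmid is propagated in E. coli under kanamycin selection (an aph(3')-Ia KanR gene) and replicates from a ColE1/pUC-type origin. The annotation describes this origin as high copy, whereas the catalogue entry lists the plasmid as low copy. The depositor's full sequence is 3,186 nt, consistent with a 2,601 bp backbone plus a 585 bp insert.

The insert was PCR-amplified from a full-length maize cDNA clone and retains its native stop codon, so it suits native or N-terminally tagged expression but not C-terminal fusions after transfer. It sits between attL1 and attL2, which allow LR Clonase-mediated recombination into any attR-containing destination vector. Just downstream of attL1 lies the bacteriophage T7 gene 10 ribosome binding site that characterises the SD version of pENTR, providing a Shine-Dalgarno element for bacterial translation once the cassette is moved into a prokaryotic expression vector. The automated annotation labels part of the insert as a fragment similar to Arabidopsis WRKY51, which reflects homology within the conserved W-box-binding WRKY family rather than the gene's actual origin. The entry clone has no promoter positioned to express the ORF: a T7 promoter lies outside attL2 facing back toward the insert, and rrnB T1 and T2 terminators upstream of attL1 shield the cassette from read-through transcription. The short lacI and lacZα fragments are backbone remnants.
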