Addgene plasmid #27855: pUT1759-HQ858773
Depositing lab: John Gray & Erich Grotewold. Depositing organization: University of Toledo. Publication: The Maize TFome--development of a transcription factor open reading frame collection for functional genomics. Burdo B, Gray J, Goetting-Minesky MP, Wittler B, Hunt M, Li T, Velliquette D, Thomas J, Gentzel I, dos Santos Brito M, Mejia-Guerra MK, Connolly LN, Qaisi D, Li W, Casas MI, Doseff AI, Grotewold E. Plant J. 2014 Oct;80(2):356-66. doi: 10.1111/tpj.12623. Epub 2014 Aug 26. PubMed 25053252.
Backbone
  Vector backbone: pENTR/SD
  Backbone manufacturer: Invitrogen
  Backbone size w/o insert (bp): 2601
  Vector type: Entry vector
Growth in bacteria
  Bacterial resistance: Kanamycin, 50 μg/mL
  Growth temperature: 37°C
  Growth strain: DH5alpha
  Growth instructions: E. coli TOP10
  Copy number: Low Copy
Gene/Insert
  Gene/Insert name: WRKY transcription factor from EE182149
  Species: Zea mays
  Insert size (bp): 585
  GenBank ID: HQ858773
  Cloning method: Restriction Enzyme
  Sequencing primers: 5′ M13 For; 3′ M13 Rev
Terms and licenses: Academic/Nonprofit Terms; Industry Terms: Not Available to Industry
Depositor comments: This CDS was amplified using PCR from a full length cDNA template from the Maize Full-length cDNA Project (www.maizecdna.org) and the PCR product included the stop codon. The PCR product was cloned into a Gateway pENTR/SD vector. Further information on this gene may be obtained at www.grassius.org using the GenBank number. (The second half of the plasmid name is the GenBank Number for the sequence of the insert)
How to cite: pUT1759-HQ858773 was a gift from John Gray & Erich Grotewold (Addgene plasmid # 27855 ; http://n2t.net/addgene:27855 ; RRID:Addgene_27855)
