>Addgene plasmid #27855 | pUT1759-HQ858773 | addgene partial sequence | sequence record 34145 | 27855 with M13pUC-fwd
ATGATTTTATTTTGACTGATAGTGACCTGTTCGTTGCAACAAATTGATGAGCAATGCTTTTTTATAATGC
CAACTTTGTACAAAAAAGCAGGCTCCGCGGCCGCCTTGTTTAACTTTAAGAAGGAGCCCTTCACCATGGC
GGCTTCGCTGGGTCTGAACCCTGAAGCTGTCTTCACTTCCTACACCTCCTCGCCGCCGTTCATGTCGGAC
TACGTGGCGGCGAGCTTCCTGCCGCCGGCCGTCGTCGACTCCACGGACTTCTCTGCAGAGCTCGATGATC
TTCACCACCACTTGGATTACTCATCGCCGGCGCCGACCTTGGCCGGGGCTCGGAGCGATCGCAGCGAGAA
GCAGATGATCAGGTGGTGTGAGGGTGGTGGTGGCGAGAAGAGACTCGGTAGGATCGGGTTCAGAACGAGA
TCAGAGGTGGAGATCTTGGACGATGGATTCAAATGGAGGAAGTATGGCAAGAAGGCTGTCAAGAGTAGCC
CAAATCCAAGGAACTACTACCGCTGCTCGTCGGAGGGCTGCGGCGTGAAGAAGCGGGTGGAGAGGGACCG
CGACGACCCCCGCTACGTCATCACCACCTACGACGGCGTCCACAACCACGCAAGCCCCGCAGCCGCCGCC
ATCATCCAGTACGGCGGCGGCGGCGGATTCTATAGCCCGCCGCACAGCGGCTCGCCGTCGGCCGCCTCCT
ACTCGGGCTCCTTCGTCCTCAAGGGTGGGCGCGCCGACCCAGCTTTCTTGTACAAAGTTGGCATTAT
